>Addgene plasmid #43040 | I-CATC | depositor partial sequence | sequence record 58305 | I-CATC sequence 424 bps
CGTCTCCTGACCCCAGAGCAGGTCGTGGCGATCGCAAGCCACGACGGAGGAAAGCAAGCCTTGGAAACAG
TACAGAGGCTGTTGCCTGTGCTGTGCCAAGCGCACGGACTCACCCCAGAGCAGGTCGTGGCAATCGCCTC
CAACATTGGCGGGAAACAGGCACTCGAGACTGTCCAGCGCCTGCTTCCCGTGCTGTGCCAAGCGCACGGC
CTCACCCCAGAGCAGGTCGTGGCCATTGCCTCGAATGGAGGGGGCAAACAGGCGTTGGAAACCGTACAAC
GATTGCTGCCGGTGCTGTGCCAAGCGCACGGATTAACCCCAGAGCAGGTCGTGGCGATCGCAAGCCACGA
CGGAGGAAAGCAAGCCTTGGAAACAGTACAGAGGCTGTTGCCTGTGCTGTGCCAAGCGCACGGCTTAAGA
GACG
