>Addgene plasmid #43040 | I-CATC | addgene partial sequence | sequence record 59922 | M13-F20 5'-TGTAAAACGACGGCCAGT-3'
CTATAGGGCGAATTGGGCCCTCTAGATGCATGCTCGAGCGGCCGCCAGTGTGATGGATATCTGCAGAATT
CGCCCTTATATAGATGCCGTCCTAGCGCGTCTCCTGACCCCAGAGCAGGTCGTGGCGATCGCAAGCCACG
ACGGAGGAAAGCAAGCCTTGGAAACAGTACAGAGGCTGTTGCCTGTGCTGTGCCAAGCGCACGGACTCAC
CCCAGAGCAGGTCGTGGCAATCGCCTCCAACATTGGCGGGAAACAGGCACTCGAGACTGTCCAGCGCCTG
CTTCCCGTGCTGTGCCAAGCGCACGGCCTCACCCCAGAGCAGGTCGTGGCCATTGCCTCGAATGGAGGGG
GCAAACAGGCGTTGGAAACCGTACAACGATTGCTGCCGGTGCTGTGCCAAGCGCACGGATTAACCCCAGA
GCAGGTCGTGGCGATCGCAAGCCACGACGGAGGAAAGCAAGCCTTGGAAACAGTACAGAGGCTGTTGCCT
GTGCTGTGCCAAGCGCACGGCTTAAGAGACGTGGGCACAGGAAAGATACTTAAGGGCGAATTCCAGCACA
CTGGCGGCCGTTACTAGTGGATCCGAGCTCGGTACCAAGCTTGATGCATAGCTTGAGTATTCTATAGTGT
CACCTAAATAGCTTGGCGTAATCATGGTCATAGCTGTTTCCTGTGTGAAATTGTTATCCGCTCACAATTC
CACACAACATACGAGCCGGAAGCATAAAGTGTAAAGCCTGGGGTGCCTAATGAGTGAGCTAACTCACATT
AATTGCGTTGCGCTCACTGCCCGCTTTCCAGTCGGGAAACCTGTCGTGCCAGCTGCATTAATGAATCGGC
CAACGCGCGGGGAGAGGCGGTTTGCGTATTGGGCGCTCTTCCGCTTCCTCGCTCACTGA
