[The description below was written by a language model from this plasmid's Addgene catalogue record.]
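Description:
I-CATC is a bacterial cloning plasmid built on the commercial pCRII-TOPO backbone (about 4 kb without insert), into which a 424 bp synthetic fragment was introduced by TOPO cloning. It is a high-copy plasmid maintained in E. coli and carries resistance to both ampicillin and kanamycin, so either or both drugs can be used for selection. The insert is flanked by the vector's T7 and M13 reverse priming sites, which the record lists for sequence verification. No feature table is provided, so the origins of replication and other backbone elements are not individually documented here. Nothing in the record indicates a promoter intended to express the insert, and the vector is classed purely as a cloning vehicle rather than an expression construct.

The insert is described only by its name, I-CATC, and as synthetic; the record does not state what it encodes. The associated publication describes a TALEN genome-editing system for generating human stem cell-based disease models. In that context, the name and size are consistent with a pre-assembled block of four TAL effector repeat units recognising the bases C, A, T and C, with the prefix possibly marking its position in a modular assembly scheme. This interpretation is an inference from the name and not something the catalogue fields confirm. On that reading, the plasmid would serve as a stock library component, from which the repeat module is taken and joined with other modules to build a custom TALE DNA-binding array, rather than being delivered to cells itself.
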