Addgene plasmid #43040: I-CATC
Depositing lab: Chad Cowan & Kiran Musunuru. Depositing organization: Harvard University. Publication: A TALEN Genome-Editing System for Generating Human Stem Cell-Based Disease Models. Ding Q, Lee YK, Schaefer EA, Peters DT, Veres A, Kim K, Kuperwasser N, Motola DL, Meissner TB, Hendriks WT, Trevisan M, Gupta RM, Moisan A, Banks E, Friesen M, Schinzel RT, Xia F, Tang A, Xia Y, Figueroa E, Wann A, Ahfeldt T, Daheron L, Zhang F, Rubin LL, Peng LF, Chung RT, Musunuru K, Cowan CA. Cell Stem Cell. 2012 Dec 12. pii: S1934-5909(12)00645-5. doi: 10.1016/j.stem.2012.11.011. PubMed 23246482.
Backbone
  Vector backbone: pCRII-TOPO
  Backbone manufacturer: Invitrogen
  Backbone size w/o insert (bp): 3973
  Vector type: Bacterial Cloning
Growth in bacteria
  Bacterial resistance: Ampicillin and Kanamycin, 100 & 50 μg/mL
  Growth temperature: 37°C
  Growth strain: Top10
  Copy number: High Copy
Gene/Insert
  Gene/Insert name: I-CATC
  Species: Synthetic
  Insert size (bp): 424
  Cloning method: TOPO Cloning
  Sequencing primers: 5′ T7; 3′ M13-rev
Terms and licenses: Academic/Nonprofit Terms; Industry Terms: Not Available to Industry
How to cite: I-CATC was a gift from Chad Cowan & Kiran Musunuru (Addgene plasmid # 43040 ; http://n2t.net/addgene:43040 ; RRID:Addgene_43040)
